Addgene plasmid #154122: pNM3814
Purpose: mec-4 promoter driving tet ON rtetR-L-QFAD in an RCME vector
Depositing lab: Michael Nonet. Depositing organization: Washington University in Saint Louis. Publication: Efficient Transgenesis in Caenorhabditis elegans Using Flp Recombinase-Mediated Cassette Exchange. Nonet ML. Genetics. 2020 Jun 8. pii: genetics.120.303388. doi: 10.1534/genetics.120.303388. PubMed 32513816.
Backbone
  Vector backbone: pLF3FShC
  Backbone manufacturer: Addgene #153083
  Backbone size w/o insert (bp): 7855
  Total vector size (bp): 10200
  Modifications to backbone: none
  Vector type: Worm Expression ; RMCE
  Selectable markers: Hygromycin
Growth in bacteria
  Bacterial resistance: Ampicillin, 100 μg/mL
  Growth temperature: 37°C
  Growth strain: DH5alpha
  Copy number: High Copy
Gene/Insert
  Gene/Insert name: mec-4p::rtetR-L-QFAD::act-4 '3
  Species: C. elegans (nematode), Synthetic; E. coli
  Insert size (bp): 2449
  Promoter: not applicable
  Cloning method: Unknown
  Sequencing primers: 5′ not applicable
Resource information
  A portion of this plasmid was derived from a plasmid made by: The insert was added using a multi-fragment Golden Gate reaction with the mec-4p and act-4 3' UTR coming from amplified genomic sequences , the rtetR DNA binding domain from Addgene #122614, and the flexible linker and codon optimized QF activation domain from synthetic DNA.
Terms and licenses: Academic/Nonprofit Terms; Industry Terms: Not Available to Industry
How to cite: pNM3814 was a gift from Michael Nonet (Addgene plasmid # 154122 ; http://n2t.net/addgene:154122 ; RRID:Addgene_154122)
