[The description below was written by a language model from this plasmid's Addgene catalogue record and pLannotate feature annotations shown in this document.]
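Description:
pNM3814 is a C. elegans expression plasmid designed for single-copy transgene insertion by Flp recombinase-mediated cassette exchange (RMCE). It is built on the pLF3FShC backbone, a pBluescript-derived vector, and totals about 10.2 kb. In E. coli it replicates at high copy from a ColE1/pUC-type origin under ampicillin selection (AmpR). It also retains an f1 origin, lac promoter/operator and lacZα remnants, and T3/T7 promoters from the parental cloning vector.

The roughly 2.4 kb insert was assembled by multi-fragment Golden Gate cloning. It places the mec-4 promoter, amplified from worm genomic DNA, upstream of a synthetic "tet ON" transcription factor. This factor consists of a reverse TetR DNA-binding domain joined by a flexible linker to a codon-optimised activation domain from the Neurospora QF (qa-1F) regulator, followed by the act-4 3' UTR. The feature table detects the tetR and qa-1F coding segments but does not annotate the promoter or UTR. As a reverse-tet activator, the fusion would be expected to switch on tet operator-controlled reporters or effectors in the presence of a tetracycline-class inducer. The record does not describe a specific responder.

The backbone supplies the integration and selection machinery. This includes a minimal FRT site immediately upstream of a hygromycin resistance gene for drug selection in worms, and sqt-1 collagen sequence, which probably acts as a visible morphological marker, although the record does not say so. It also carries a Cre recombinase gene with a tbb-2 terminator, next to a fragment of the heat-shock gene hsp-16.1, and a loxP site. This arrangement suggests that Cre could remove the marker sequences after integration, but only one loxP and one FRT site are annotated, and the record does not spell out the mechanism.
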