Features (pLannotate 1.2.2; 25 found; start..end, strand, type, name):
      1..34      +  protein_bind   FRT (minimal): supports FLP-mediated excision but not integration (Turan and Bode, 2011) FLP recombinase from the Saccharomyces cerevisiae 2μ plasmid
     35..1060    +  CDS            HygR: aminoglycoside phosphotransferase from E. coli; aph(4)-Ia; confers resistance to hygromycin
   1815..1961    +  CDS            sqt-1 (fragment): SQT1_CAEEL - Also known as rol-5. Protein inferred from homology: Swiss-Prot protein existence level 3. Nematode cuticles are composed largely of collagen-like proteins. The cuticle functions both as an exoskeleton and as a barrier to protect the worm from its environment. This is a collagen critical for organismal morphogenesis. Mutations in sqt-1 can lengthen, shorten, or helically twist the entire animal. From Caenorhabditis elegans.
   1994..2833    +  CDS            sqt-1 (fragment): SQT1_CAEEL - Also known as rol-5. Protein inferred from homology: Swiss-Prot protein existence level 3. Nematode cuticles are composed largely of collagen-like proteins. The cuticle functions both as an exoskeleton and as a barrier to protect the worm from its environment. This is a collagen critical for organismal morphogenesis. Mutations in sqt-1 can lengthen, shorten, or helically twist the entire animal. From Caenorhabditis elegans.
   2877..3200    -  terminator     tbb-2 terminator: tbb-2; transcription terminator for the C. elegans tubulin beta-2 gene
   3209..4339    -  CDS            cre: RECR_BPP1 - Experimental evidence at protein level: Swiss-Prot protein existence level 1. Catalyzes site-specific recombination between two 34-base- pair LOXP sites. Its role is to maintain the phage genome as a monomeric unit-copy plasmid in the lysogenic state. From Escherichia phage P1 (Bacteriophage P1).
   4688..4738    +  CDS            hsp-16.1 (fragment): HSP11_CAEEL - Also known as hsp16-1b. Experimental evidence at transcript level: Swiss-Prot protein existence level 2. From Caenorhabditis elegans.
   4742..4763    +  misc_feature   MCS (fragment): pBluescript multiple cloning site
   4794..4812    -  promoter       T7 promoter: promoter for bacteriophage T7 RNA polymerase
   4820..4975    +  CDS            lacZα (fragment): LacZα fragment of β-galactosidase; lacZ fragment
   4980..5408    +  rep_origin     f1 ori (sequence partly withheld): f1 bacteriophage origin of replication; arrow indicates direction of (+) strand synthesis
   5461..5565    +  promoter       AmpR promoter: bla
   5566..6426    +  CDS            AmpR: β-lactamase; bla; confers resistance to ampicillin, carbenicillin, and related antibiotics
   6597..7185    +  rep_origin     ori: high-copy-number ColE1/pMB1/pBR322/pUC origin of replication
   7368..7459    +  CDS            lacI (fragment): lac repressor; lacI; The lac repressor binds to the lac operator to inhibit transcription in E. coli. This inhibition can be relieved by adding lactose or isopropyl-β-D-thiogalactopyranoside (IPTG).
   7472..7493    +  protein_bind   CAP binding site: CAP binding activates transcription in the presence of cAMP. E. coli catabolite activator protein
   7508..7538    +  promoter       lac promoter: promoter for the E. coli lac operon
   7546..7562    +  protein_bind   lac operator: The lac repressor binds to the lac operator to inhibit transcription in E. coli. This inhibition can be relieved by adding lactose or isopropyl-β-D-thiogalactopyranoside (IPTG). lac repressor encoded by lacI
   7607..7625    +  promoter       T3 promoter: promoter for bacteriophage T3 RNA polymerase
   7638..7667    +  misc_feature   MCS (fragment): pBluescript multiple cloning site
   7671..7704    +  protein_bind   loxP: Cre-mediated recombination occurs in the 8-bp core sequence (GCATACAT). Cre recombinase
   7717..7754    +  misc_feature   MCS (fragment): pBluescript multiple cloning site
   8385..9002    +  CDS            tetR: TETR2_ECOLX - Experimental evidence at protein level: Swiss-Prot protein existence level 1. TetR is the repressor of the tetracycline resistance element; its N-terminal region forms a helix-turn-helix structure and binds DNA. Binding of tetracycline to TetR reduces the repressor affinity for the tetracycline resistance gene (tetA) promoter operator sites. From Escherichia coli.
   9081..9542    +  CDS            qa-1f (fragment): QA1F_NEUCR - Protein predicted: Swiss-Prot protein existence level 4. Transcription activation of genes for enzymes and proteins of quinate metabolism by binding to a 16 base-pair sequence (consensus 5'- GGRTAARYRYTTAYCC-3') in front of each Qa genes. From Neurospora crassa (strain ATCC 24698 / 74-OR23-1A / CBS 708.71 / DSM 1257 / FGSC 987).
  10180..10197   +  misc_feature   MCS (fragment): pBluescript multiple cloning site
>Addgene plasmid #154122 | pNM3814 | addgene full sequence | sequence record 306082 | Addgene NGS Result
GAAGTTCCTATTCTCTAGAAAGTATAGGAACTTCATGAAAAAGCCTGAACTCACCGCGACGTCTGTCGAG
AAGTTTCTGATCGAAAAGTTCGACAGCGTCTCCGACCTGATGCAGCTCTCGGAGGGCGAAGAATCTCGTG
CTTTCAGCTTCGATGTAGGAGGGCGTGGATATGTCCTGCGGGTAAATAGCTGCGCCGATGGTTTCTACAA
AGATCGTTATGTTTATCGGCACTTTGCATCGGCCGCGCTCCCGATTCCGGAAGTGCTTGACATTGGGGAA
TTCAGCGAGAGCCTGACCTATTGCATCTCCCGCCGTGCACAGGGTGTCACGTTGCAAGACCTGCCTGAAA
CCGAACTGCCCGCTGTTCTGCAGCCGGTCGCGGAGGCCATGGATGCGATCGCTGCGGCCGATCTTAGCCA
GACGAGCGGGTTCGGCCCATTCGGACCGCAAGGAATCGGTCAATACACTACATGGCGTGATTTCATATGC
GCGATTGCTGATCCCCATGTGTATCACTGGCAAACTGTGATGGACGACACCGTCAGTGCGTCCGTCGCGC
AGGCTCTCGATGAGCTGATGCTTTGGGCCGAGGACTGCCCCGAAGTCCGGCACCTCGTGCACGCGGATTT
CGGCTCCAACAATGTCCTGACGGACAATGGCCGCATAACAGCGGTCATTGACTGGAGCGAGGCGATGTTC
GGGGATTCCCAATACGAGGTCGCCAACATCTTCTTCTGGAGGCCGTGGTTGGCTTGTATGGAGCAGCAGA
CGCGCTACTTCGAGCGGAGGCATCCGGAGCTTGCAGGATCGCCGCGGCTCCGGGCGTATATGCTCCGCAT
TGGTCTTGACCAACTCTATCAGAGCTTGGTTGACGGCAATTTCGATGATGCAGCTTGGGCGCAGGGTCGA
TGCGACGCAATCGTCCGATCCGGAGCCGGGACTGTCGGGCGTACACAAATCGCCCGCAGAAGCGCGGCCG
TCTGGACCGATGGCTGTGTAGAAGTACTCGCCGATAGTGGAAACCGACGCCCCAGCACTCGTCCGAGGGC
AAAGGAATAGGCGGGATGATCGACGCCAACGTCGTTGAATTTTCAAATTTTAAATACTGAATATTTGTTT
TTTTTCCTATTATTTATTTATTCTCTTTGTGTTTTTTTTCTTGCTTTCTAAAAAATTAATTCAATCCAAA
TCTAAACATTTTTTTTTCTCTTTCCGTCTCCCAATTCGTATTCCGCTCCTCTCATCTGAACACAATGTGC
AAGTTTATTTATCTTCTCGCTTTCATTTCATTAGGACGTGGGGGGAATTGGTGGAAGGGGGAAACACACA
AAAGGATGATGGAAATGAAATAAGGACACACAATATGCAACAACATTCAATTCAGAAATATGGAGGAAGG
TTTAAAAGAAAACATAAAAATATATAGAGGAGGAAGGAAACTAGCTGCCCTCGATTGTCTATCTTCCATT
CTCACCAAGTTTCAACAACTTTATTCAGTCATTCTTCTCTGGTTCATTTCCCAACCAATCTTCCCGAATA
AAGCCCATCTGTCCTTTCGGCCACATTCCTCACCTACATCCGTACTCCTTATCTCCCGTTCTTATCCAGT
CTTTTATCGTCTCTGCGTCTCGCACACTGTCTCGTCGGTAATGTAAAAAAAAAACAAAAAAAACTTGAAA
ACTTGCGGAAAGATTTCCTAATAAAAGGAGACGAATCCGGTAGGAAATCGACAAGTCTCTGCTTCTCGAA
GACTAGGTGAGTTACATTTCTTTGGCCGAATTATTTTGAAATCCTAAATTTGATAATTTCAGAGATGTCT
GTAAAACTTGCGTGTTATGTGACGGCTTCGGTCACTGTCGCCACTCTTATGGTATGCTTCATGACCATGT
CAACCATCTACTCGGAGGTTGATGGATTCAGAGAGAAGCTTGATACCGAGATGAATGTGTTCAGAGTGAG
TTAAATTATATTTTGAATTTTAAATAATTTTTAATTTTCTAGCAATCTACCAATGGATTGTGGAAGGACA
TAGTTGTCATCGGAAGATCTAGCAAGCGTGTCCGTTGTCAATATGAAGAGACCAACGCTACCCCAACTCC
ACATGCTGATGGATCCCCATCTGCTCCACCAGGTCAACCACCAGCAGTTCCACCAGTCTTCAACCAGCCA
AAGACTCCAAATGGAGCCAATGGAAATGGACCAACCTGCAACTGCAATGCTGATAACAAGTGCCCAGCTG
GACCATCCGGACCAAAGGGAGTTCCAGGAGTTCCAGGACTCGACGGAGTTCCAGGACTTGACGGTGTTCC
AGGAGTTGGAGCTGATGATATCGCTCCACAACGCGAGTCTGTCGGATGCTTCACTTGCCCACAAGGACCA
GTTGGACCACCAGGAGCTCTTGGAAGACCAGGACCACGTGGACTTCCAGGACCAAGAGGACAAAATGGAA
ACCCAGGAAGAGATGGACAACCAGGACATCCAGGAGAGCAAGGATCATCCGGTCAAATCGGAAAGATCGG
AGAGCCAGGACCACCAGGAGAGAAGGGACGCGACGCCGAGCATCCAATCGGAAGACCAGGACCAAAGGGA
CCAAGAGGAGATCAAGGACCAACAGGACCAGCTGGACAGAACGGTCTTCACGGACCACCAGGAGAGCCAG
GAACCGTTGGACCAGAAGGACCATCTGGAAAGCAAGGACGTCAAGGACCAGACGGAACCCAGGGAGAGAC
TGGACCAGACGGAAGACCAGGAAAGGATGCCGAGTACTGCCAGTGCCCAGACAAGTCTCCACCATCAGAG
GCTGTCAACGCCAACCGTGGATACAGAAATATCTAAATTGTTGGTGTTTTCTAATAAAATATTTGAGATT
CAGTGAGACTTTTTTCTTGGCGGCACAATAAAGTTTCCTCTTTTTGTTGGGTCACTCAACGAACACAATA
CAAATATTTGAGCGCTCGCATTTTTCTCAACCTTTCGGGTTTAAAGCACTTCAAAATGGAATTGAAGAGA
GATTGTGAAAGTACATCAGACAGAATCACATTTTGATAGCATTCACTTCACTCAGATGCAAACTTTTCAG
TGACTATAAAAAGTCATAAAATAATAACATTAAAAAAGCAAATAAATTAGCGAGAGAATTTTTTGACAAA
AAGAAAGAAGAGTGATAGAGAAGAAGGGAATGCTTGAAAGGATTTTGCATTTATCTTAATCACCGTCTTC
GAGAAGACGAACCATGGCGCCAGTTTCAGAATCCAAGTTTCTAATATAGTTCATCACAATGTTGACGTTG
GTCCAACCTCCGGCTTGCATAATCTCTGGGATGGAAACTCCAGCGCGAGCCATGTCACGGGCAGCTCCGA
CACGGGCGGAATGTCCAGACCAAGCCAAGTAACGTTGTCCGGAATCATCCTTGGCTCCGTAGATGAGACG
GTGGGTAGCTTCGAAGATTCCTGAAAATTTATTTTCAGCTTATTCTTAGCTAATATGTTGTTTAAACTTA
CCTTCAAGAGCTCGAGTCGAGAGTTGTGATGTTGCACTCGGGGCAGCAACTCCGTTCTTGCGAACACGAC
AGAACAGGTAGTTGTTTGGATCATCGGCGACTCCGGAAACCGAAATCCAGCGCTCAACGAGCTTGGTAAC
TCCAAGGGAGAGCGCTTTTTCGACTCCGGCAGTCGAGACCAGCGTTTTTGTACGTCCGATGTGGATGAGC
ATTCTTCCTCCGTCTGTGCGACTAATATCCTTGACGCGAATGCGGGCAATTTCGGCGATACGGAGAAGTG
TGTTGTAAGCAATTCCGAGGAAGGCGAGGTTTCGGATGTCCTGGCAACGATCGGAATTTTCCATAAGAGA
ACGGACCTGATCGAAGTCGGTTCTGAAAATTTCGTCAAGTCTTAGGATTGAATACATTAATATTTAAACT
TACCTTTCGAAGGCGAGGGCTTGCTTGGCTCTCTCTCCAGCATCAACATTTTCCTTGCGGATACGTCTCA
TTACGAGAGATACGGCATTAGAATCTGATGGGCGTGGAAGTCCAGATCGGCGATGGAGCATATTGAGCTG
TCCGAGATGTTGTTGGATCGTCTTCACCGCCAATCCACGAGCTTGGAGGTAGAGCAAGTAGTCACGAACG
TCTTCTGGCTCGGCTGGGAACCACTTGCGGTTGTTAAGCTTGCACCAGGCAGCCCAAGAACGGCACACTG
AGAGAAGCATCTTCCAGGTGTGCTCGGAGAAGGCTTGTCTGTCACGGAACATATCCATGAGGTTCTTGCG
AACTTCATCACTTGTCGCGTCAACTGGAAGTGCTGGAAGATTTTGATGAACAGTGAGAAGATTTGACATA
TTTTCGAAGTTTTTTAGATGCACTAGAACAAAGCGTGTTGGCTTCCTCTGAGCCCGCTTTCCTTATATAC
CCGCATTCTGCAGCCTTACAGAATGTTCTAGAAGGTCCTAGATGCATTCGTTTGAAAATACTCCCGGTGG
GTGCAAAGAGACGCAGACGGAAAATGTATCTGGGTCTCTTTATTGTGTACACTACTTTTCCATGTACCGA
ATGTGAGTCGCCCTCCTTTTGCAACAAGCAGCTCGAATGTTCTAGAAAAAGGTGGAAAATAGTATAAATA
CCGTTGAAAATAAATACCGAACAACATTTGCTCTAATTGTGAAATTAGAAATCTTCAAACTATAATCATG
TCACTTTACCACTATTTCCGTCCAGCTCAACGTTCCGTTTTTGGTGATCGTAAGCTTATCGATACCGTCG
ACCCGTTAACCGGGGGCCCGGTACCCAATTCGCCCTATAGTGAGTCGTATTACGCGCGCTCACTGGCCGT
CGTTTTACAACGTCGTGACTGGGAAAACCCTGGCGTTACCCAACTTAATCGCCTTGCAGCACATCCCCCT
TTCGCCAGCTGGCGTAATAGCGAAGAGGCCCGCACCGATCGCCCTTCCCAACAGTTGCGCAGCCTGAATG
GCGAATGGG
[124 nt withheld, positions 4980-5103]
C
[91 nt withheld, positions 5105-5195]
A
[49 nt withheld, positions 5197-5245]
CCTTTGACGTTGGAGTCCACGTTCTTT
[37 nt withheld, positions 5273-5309]
ACCCTATCTCGGTCTATTCTTTTGATTTATAAGGGATTTTGCCGATTTCGGCCTATTGGTTAAAAAATGA
GCTGATTTAACAAAAATTTAACGCGAATTTTAACAAAATATTAACGCTTACAATTTAGGTGGCACTTTTC
GGGGAAATGTGCGCGGAACCCCTATTTGTTTATTTTTCTAAATACATTCAAATATGTATCCGCTCATGAG
ACAATAACCCTGATAAATGCTTCAATAATATTGAAAAAGGAAGAGTATGAGTATTCAACATTTCCGTGTC
GCCCTTATTCCCTTTTTTGCGGCATTTTGCCTTCCTGTTTTTGCTCACCCAGAAACGCTGGTGAAAGTAA
AAGATGCTGAAGATCAGTTGGGTGCACGAGTGGGTTACATCGAACTGGATCTCAACAGCGGTAAGATCCT
TGAGAGTTTTCGCCCCGAAGAACGTTTTCCAATGATGAGCACTTTTAAAGTTCTGCTATGTGGCGCGGTA
TTATCCCGTATTGACGCCGGGCAAGAGCAACTCGGTCGCCGCATACACTATTCTCAGAATGACTTGGTTG
AGTACTCACCAGTCACAGAAAAGCATCTTACGGATGGCATGACAGTAAGAGAATTATGCAGTGCTGCCAT
AACCATGAGTGATAACACTGCGGCCAACTTACTTCTGACAACGATCGGAGGACCGAAGGAGCTAACCGCT
TTTTTGCACAACATGGGGGATCATGTAACTCGCCTTGATCGTTGGGAACCGGAGCTGAATGAAGCCATAC
CAAACGACGAGCGTGACACCACGATGCCTGTAGCAATGGCAACAACGTTGCGCAAACTATTAACTGGCGA
ACTACTTACTCTAGCTTCCCGGCAACAATTAATAGACTGGATGGAGGCGGATAAAGTTGCAGGACCACTT
CTGCGCTCGGCCCTTCCGGCTGGCTGGTTTATTGCTGATAAATCTGGAGCCGGTGAGCGTGGGTCTCGCG
GTATCATTGCAGCACTGGGGCCAGATGGTAAGCCCTCCCGTATCGTAGTTATCTACACGACGGGGAGTCA
GGCAACTATGGATGAACGAAATAGACAGATCGCTGAGATAGGTGCCTCACTGATTAAGCATTGGTAACTG
TCAGACCAAGTTTACTCATATATACTTTAGATTGATTTAAAACTTCATTTTTAATTTAAAAGGATCTAGG
TGAAGATCCTTTTTGATAATCTCATGACCAAAATCCCTTAACGTGAGTTTTCGTTCCACTGAGCGTCAGA
CCCCGTAGAAAAGATCAAAGGATCTTCTTGAGATCCTTTTTTTCTGCGCGTAATCTGCTGCTTGCAAACA
AAAAAACCACCGCTACCAGCGGTGGTTTGTTTGCCGGATCAAGAGCTACCAACTCTTTTTCCGAAGGTAA
CTGGCTTCAGCAGAGCGCAGATACCAAATACTGTTCTTCTAGTGTAGCCGTAGTTAGGCCACCACTTCAA
GAACTCTGTAGCACCGCCTACATACCTCGCTCTGCTAATCCTGTTACCAGTGGCTGCTGCCAGTGGCGAT
AAGTCGTGTCTTACCGGGTTGGACTCAAGACGATAGTTACCGGATAAGGCGCAGCGGTCGGGCTGAATGG
GGGGTTCGTGCACACAGCCCAGCTTGGAGCGAACGACCTACACCGAACTGAGATACCTACAGCGTGAGCT
ATGAGAAAGCGCCACGCTTCCCGAAGGGAGAAAGGCGGACAGGTATCCGGTAAGCGGCAGGGTCGGAACA
GGAGAGCGCACGAGGGAGCTTCCAGGGGGAAACGCCTGGTATCTTTATAGTCCTGTCGGGTTTCGCCACC
TCTGACTTGAGCGTCGATTTTTGTGATGCTCGTCAGGGGGGCGGAGCCTATGGAAAAACGCCAGCAACGC
GGCCTTTTTACGGTTCCTGGCCTTTTGCTGGCCTTTTGCTCACATGTTCTTTCCTGCGTTATCCCCTGAT
TCTGTGGATAACCGTATTACCGCCTTTGAGTGAGCTGATACCGCTCGCCGCAGCCGAACGACCGAGCGCA
GCGAGTCAGTGAGCGAGGAAGCGGAATTCGCCCAATACGCAAACCGCCTCTCCCCGCGCGTTGGCCGATT
CATTAATGCAGCTGGCACGACAGGTTTCCCGACTGGAAAGCGGGCAGTGAGCGCAACGCAATTAATGTGA
GTTAGCTCACTCATTAGGCACCCCAGGCTTTACACTTTATGCTTCCGGCTCGTATGTTGTGTGGAATTGT
GAGCGGATAACAATTTCACACAGGAAACAGCTATGACCATGATTACGCCAAGCGCGCAATTAACCCTCAC
TAAAGGGAACAAAAGCTGGAGCTCCACCGCGGTGGCGGCCGCTCTAGATGGATAACTTCGTATAGCATAC
ATTATACGAAGTTATACGGGCGAATTGGAGCTCCACCGCGGTGGCGGCCGCTCTAGAACTAGTGGTTCCG
GAGCAGTTCAAGACAACTTTTGTCAATGGCAAGCTAGTCACTGTCGTCTCGGACATTTGCTAAATCTTCT
CACGTCATAACCTTATTTTTCAACTTCATGAACTATCCCCTCGAACTTTTTTATTTGTCCCTGTCTACAA
TTCTTTATAAGCAATTGAGACACACTTTGCTTTATTAAATAATACCGATTTTGTTTTGTATATGCATTGA
CTGGTGCTCAACTATTTTTATTGAAAAAATTACTTTTTACTGTCTCGTCGAATAAAAGTGATCCCTTCCA
AAAAATAGTTATTCATGTTTGAAGGTTTGTGATCGTAGAACAATTGCACCGAATGTAGTGTAAAAAAAAT
TCCAGAATGTTCAAATACATTTCCACCCTCACCAGAACATCTCAAACACCAGGCACATTTCAACACACTT
TCATGGATCTTATCTTGCCTCAAAACCATCAGCTTTCTTCTCATTCTACAAGTATGAAACAATCTACTAT
TCTATACATTTATAATGTAATGGAACCATGTGAAGACATGAGCAAGATCATTGTCGTCAGCGACTACCCC
TCCTTCATTTTTCTTAGAGTATCAGTTTGCTAATGCTATTTTTTTTATCGCTATCAAGTTATAGAATGTC
ACGTCTAGATAAATCCAAGGTCATCAACTCTGCTCTGGAACTGCTGAATGGAGTGGGAATTGAAGGACTT
ACAACCCGAAAGCTTGCACAAAAATTGGGAGTTGAACAACCAACACTTTACTGGCATGTTAAGAATAAGC
GAGCACTTTTGGATGCTCTCCCAATTGAAATGTTGGATAGACATCATACTCATTCATGTCCACTTGAAGG
AGAATCTTGGCAAGATTTCTTGAGAAACAACGCAAAGTCATACCGATGCGCTCTTTTGTCTCATAGAGAT
GGAGCAAAAGTTCATCTTGGAACACGACCAACTGAAAAGCAATACGAAACATTGGAAAACCAACTTGCTT
TCTTGTGTCAACAAGGATTTTCATTGGAAAATGCTCTTTACGCATTGTCTGCTGTTGGACATTTTACACT
TGGATGCGTTTTGGAAGAACAAGAACATCAAGTTGCAAAAGAAGAACGAGAAACTCCAACAACTGATTCA
ATGCCACCACTTTTGAAGCAAGCTATCGAACTTTTCGATAGACAAGGAGCAGAACCAGCTTTCCTTTTTG
GACTGGAACTTATTATCTGTGGACTTGAGAAACAACTGAAATGTGAATCGGGAGGAGGAGCGGGTTCTGG
ATCTGGATCTGGAGGTTCCGGTCGTCAACTTGAGCTCCCACCAACCGCCACCGCCACCGCCAGTATCATG
CCACACGTCATGGAGCAACCACTCTCCACCTCCATCAACCCAGTCAACGACCGTTTCAACGGAATACCAA
ACCCAACCCCATACAACTCCGACGCCGCCCTCGACGCCATCACCCAAACCAACGACTACGGATCCGTCAA
CACCCACGGAATCCTCTCCACCTACCCACCACCAGCCACCCACCTCAACGAGGCCTCCGTCGCCCTCGCA
CCAGGAGGAGCACCACCACGTCCACCACCACCATACGTCGACTCCACCACCAACCACCCACCATACCATT
CCAACCTCGTCCCAATGGCCAACTTCGGATACTCCACCGTCGACTACGACGCCATGGTCGACGACCTCGC
CTCCATCGAGTACACCGACGCCGTCGACGTCGACCCACAATTCATGACCAACCTCGGGTTCGTCCCAGGA
TGCAACTTCTCCGACATCAACACCTATGAGCAATAAAAGTAAATTTTTTGCCCCTTCCACCCACAACGCT
CAAAAGAAGTTCGTATTATCCCGCAACCCATCCAGACCATCCTTTTACATTTTTTTTATTTTCTCTTTTT
TTTTTCTTCACCCTCTCCGTGTACATTGCTAGTAATAGTTCCAACTTCTCTAGCCGACTGCATTATGCTT
CCCATTCTCACCCAAATCTTCATTGGTAACTTCTCTTGTATTTGTTCAATACTATTCCGGTAGTAATCTA
GGCATGTATAACTAGGTTCTCTGTGTATCTTTGGTTTGAAGTTGAGGTTTAATGCAATCACTTTTGTTGT
TGTACCCTATTACTGCCGATGACCCCCATTTTCTCATTACAAAATTGACATTTTAAACCATTTTTTCTCT
GAATCATGCTCATTATTTGAGCCACATTCATAATAAAGCTTTTAATAAGACAAATTGATCAAGTTTATCT
AATGTAAAAAATACAAATAAAGAAAATTCAACCCGGAGGAGAGATGAAGTGAGTAGCTGTTACGGAACAC
AGATTATTTGCCTTGTTTGTTTCCGAAGATGTCTCCGACGCGGTCCAAAATTGAGCCAATACTGAGCGGG
TACCCGGGAAGTTCCTATACTATTTGAAGAATAGGAACTTCTGCAGGAATTCGATATCGGT
